>Addgene plasmid #152608 | pGBW-m4134049 | depositor full sequence | sequence record 295620 | Full Sequence
CACCATG
[417 nt withheld, positions 8-424]
GAAAACCTTTACTTTCAGTCGGGACGGCGAATCCCGGGGCTGATAAATCCCTGGAAAAGGAGATGGAAGA
AGAACTTTATTGCAGTGTCTGCGGCTAACCGGTTCAAAAAGATCAGTTCAAGCGGCGCCCTAGATTACGA
CATTCCTACGACCGCCTCCGAGAATCTCTATTTCCAGGGTGAATTTGGCTTGGCACAACATGACGAGGCC
GTCGATAACAAGTTTAATAAAGAACAGCAGAACGCTTTCTATGAGATCCTTCACTTACCAAATCTGAACG
AAGAGCAACGCAACGCTTTCATTCAGAGCCTGAAAGACGATCCCTCGCAGTCTGCAAATCTCCTGGCCGA
AGCCAAGAAGCTGAATGACGCACAGGCTCCAAAAGTTGATAACAAGTTTAACAAGGAGCAGCAGAATGCT
TTCTACGAGATATTGCACCTTCCTAATCTGAATGAGGAACAAAGAAATGCATTTATCCAGTCCCTAAAAG
ACGATCCATCACAGAGTGCCAACCTGCTTGCGGAAGCCAAAAAGCTCAATGATGCCCAGGCCCCGAAAGT
AGACGCGAACCATCAATAAGGATCCGCAGGCCTCTGCTAGCTTGACTGACTGAGATACAGCGTACCTTCA
GCTCACAGACATGATAAGATACATTGATGAGTTTGGACAAACCACAACTAGAATGCAGTGAAAAAAATGC
TTTATTTGTGAAATTTGTGATGCTATTGCTTTATTTGTAACCATTATAAGCTGCAATAAACAAGTTAACA
ACAACAATTGCATTCATTTTATGTTTCAGGTTCAGGGGGAGGTGTGGGAGGTTTTTTAAAGCAAGTAAAA
CCTCTACAAATGTGGTATTGGCCCATCTCTATCGGTATCGTAGCATAACCCCTTGGGGCCTCTAAACGGG
TCTTGAGGGGTTTTTTGTGCCCCTCGGGCCGGATTGCTATCTACCGGCATTGGCGCAGAAAAAAATGCCT
GATGCGACGCTGCGCGTCTTATACTCCCACATATGCCAGATTCAGCAACGGATACGGCTTCCCCAACTTG
CCCACTTCCATACGTGTCCTCCTTACCAGAAATTTATCCTTAAGGTCGTCAGCTATCCTGCAGGCGATCT
CTCGATTTCGATCAAGACATTCCTTTAATGGTCTTTTCTGGACACCACTAGGGGTCAGAAGTAGTTCATC
AAACTTTCTTCCCTCCCTAATCTCATTGGTTACCTTGGGCTATCGAAACTTAATTAACCAGTCAAGTCAG
CTACTTGGCGAGATCGACTTGTCTGGGTTTCGACTACGCTCAGAATTGCGTCAGTCAAGTTCGATCTGGT
CCTTGCTATTGCACCCGTTCTCCGATTACGAGTTTCATTTAAATCATGTGAGCAAAAGGCCAGCAAAAGG
CCAGGAACCGTAAAAAGGCCGCGTTGCTGGCGTTTTTCCATAGGCTCCGCCCCCCTGACGAGCATCACAA
AAATCGACGCTCAAGTCAGAGGTGGCGAAACCCGACAGGACTATAAAGATACCAGGCGTTTCCCCCTGGA
AGCTCCCTCGTGCGCTCTCCTGTTCCGACCCTGCCGCTTACCGGATACCTGTCCGCCTTTCTCCCTTCGG
GAAGCGTGGCGCTTTCTCATAGCTCACGCTGTAGGTATCTCAGTTCGGTGTAGGTCGTTCGCTCCAAGCT
GGGCTGTGTGCACGAACCCCCCGTTCAGCCCGACCGCTGCGCCTTATCCGGTAACTATCGTCTTGAGTCC
AACCCGGTAAGACACGACTTATCGCCACTGGCAGCAGCCACTGGTAACAGGATTAGCAGAGCGAGGTATG
TAGGCGGTGCTACAGAGTTCTTGAAGTGGTGGCCTAACTACGGCTACACTAGAAGAACAGTATTTGGTAT
CTGCGCTCTGCTGAAGCCAGTTACCTTCGGAAAAAGAGTTGGTAGCTCTTGATCCGGCAAACAAACCACC
GCTGGTAGCGGTGGTTTTTTTGTTTGCAAGCAGCAGATTACGCGCAGAAAAAAAGGATCTCAAGAAGATC
CTTTGATCTTTTCTACGGGGTCTGACGCTCAGTGGAACGAAAACTCACGTTAAGGGATTTTGGTCATGAG
ATTATCAAAAAGGATCTTCACCTAGATCCTTTTAAATTAAAAATGAAGTTTTAAATCAATCTAAAGTATA
TATGAGTAAACTTGGTCTGACAGTTACCAATGCTTAATCAGTGAGGCACCTATCTCAGCGATCTGTCTAT
TTCGTTCATCCATAGTTGCATTTAAATTTCCGAACTCTCCAAGGCCCTCGTCGGAAAATCTTCAAACCTT
TCGTCCGATCCATCTTGCAGGCTACCTCTCGAACGAACTATCGCAAGTCTCTTGGCCGGCCTTGCGCCTT
GGCTATTGCTTGGCAGCGCCTATCGCCAGGTATTACTCCAATCCCGAATATCCGAGATCGGGATCACCCG
AGAGAAGTTCAACCTACATCCTCAATCCCGATCTATCCGAGATCCGAGGAATATCGAAATCGGGGCGCGC
CTGGCCTCCGCGCCGGGTTTTGGCGCCTCCCGCGGGCGCCCCCCTCGTCACGGCGAGCGCTGCCACGTCA
GACGAAGGGCGCAGGAGCGTCCTGATCCTTCCGCCCGGACGCTCAGGACAGCGGCCCGCTGCTCATAAGA
CTCGGCCTTAGAACCCCAGTATCAGCAGAAGGACATTTTAGGACGGGACTTGGGTGACTCTAGGGCACTG
GTTTTCTTTCCAGAGAGCGGAACAGGCGAGGAAAAGTAGTCCCTTCTCGGCGATTCTGCGGAGGGATCTC
CGTGGGGCGGTGAACGCCGATGATTATATAAGGACGCGCCGGGTGTGGCACAGCTAGTTCCGTCGCAGCC
GGGATTTGGGTCGCGGTTCTTGTTTGTGGATCGCTGTGATCGTCACTTGGTGAGTAGCGGGCTGCTGGGC
TGGCCGGGGCTTTCGTGGCCGCCGGGCCGCTCGGTGGGACGGAAGCGTGTGGAGAGACCGCCAAGGGCTG
TAGTCTGGGTCCGCGAGCAAGGTTGCCCTGAACTGGGGGTTGGGGGGAGCGCAGCAAAATGGCGGCTGTT
CCCGAGTCTTGAATGGAAGACGCTTGTGAGGCGGGCTGTGAGGTCGTTGAAACAAGGTGGGGGGCATGGT
GGGCGGCAAGAACCCAAGGTCTTGAGCCCTTCGCTAATGCGGGAAAGCTCTTATTCGGGTGAGATGGGCT
GGGCACCATCTGGGGACCCTGACGTGAAGTTTGTCACTGACTGGAGAACTCGGTTTGTCGTCTGTTGCGG
GGGCGGCAGTTATGGCGGTGCCGTTGGGCAGTGCACCCGTACCTTTGGGAGCGCGCGCCCTCGTCGTGTC
GTGACGTCACCCGTTCTGTTGGCTTATAATGCAGGGTGGGGCCACCTGCCGGTAGGTGTGCGGTAGGCTT
TTCTCCGTCGCAGGACGCAGGGTTCGGGCCTAGGGTAGGCTCTCCTGAATCGACAGGCGCCGGACCTCTG
GTGAGGGGAGGGATAAGTGAGGCGTCAGTTTCTTTGGTCGGTTTTATGTACCTATCTTCTTAAGTAGCTG
AAGCTCCGGTTTTGAACTATGCGCTCGGGGTTGGCGAGTGTGTTTTGTGAAGTTTTTTAGGCACCTTTTG
AAATGTAATCATTTGGGTCAATATGTAATTTTCAGTGTTAGACTTGTAAATTGTCCGCTAAATTCTGGCC
GTTTTTGGCTTTTTTGTTAGACAACATGGGTAAAAAGCCTGAACTCACCGCGACGTCTGTCGAGAAGTTT
CTGATCGAAAAGTTCGACAGCGTCTCCGACCTGATGCAGCTCTCGGAGGGCGAAGAATCTCGTGCTTTCA
GCTTCGATGTAGGAGGGCGTGGATATGTCCTGCGGGTAAATAGCTGCGCCGATGGTTTCTACAAAGATCG
TTATGTTTATCGGCACTTTGCATCCGCCGCGCTCCCGATTCCGGAAGTGCTTGACATTGGGGAGTTCAGC
GAGAGCCTGACCTATTGCATCTCCCGCCGTGCACAGGGTGTCACGTTGCAAGACCTGCCTGAAACCGAAC
TGCCCGCTGTTCTGCAGCCGGTCGCGGAGGCAATGGATGCCATCGCTGCCGCCGATCTTAGCCAGACGAG
CGGGTTCGGCCCATTCGGACCGCAAGGAATCGGTCAATACACTACATGGCGTGATTTCATATGCGCGATT
GCTGATCCCCATGTGTATCACTGGCAAACTGTGATGGACGACACCGTCAGTGCGTCCGTCGCGCAGGCTC
TCGATGAGCTGATGCTTTGGGCCGAGGACTGCCCCGAAGTCCGGCACCTCGTGCACGCGGATTTCGGCTC
CAACAATGTCCTGACGGACAATGGCCGCATAACAGCGGTCATTGACTGGAGCGAGGCGATGTTCGGGGAT
TCCCAATACGAGGTCGCCAACATCTTCTTCTGGAGGCCGTGGTTGGCTTGTATGGAGCAGCAGACGCGCT
ACTTCGAGCGGAGGCATCCGGAGCTTGCAGGATCGCCCCGGCTCCGGGCGTATATGCTCCGCATTGGTCT
TGACCAACTCTATCAGAGCTTGGTTGACGGCAATTTCGATGATGCAGCTTGGGCGCAGGGTCGATGCGAC
GCAATCGTCCGATCCGGAGCCGGGACTGTCGGGCGTACACAAATCGCCCGCAGAAGCGCCGCCGTCTGGA
CCGATGGCTGTGTAGAAGTACTCGCCGATAGTGGAAACCGACGCCCCAGCACTCGTCCGAGGGCAAAGGA
ATAAGCTAGTATGTAAGCCTAGTCTTAGATAATAAAATCGCTATCCATCGAAGATGGATGTGTGTTGGTT
TTTTGTGTGTGTAACGCTAGGCGCGCCTGGTGTACCGAGAACGATCCTCTCAGTGCGAGTCTCGACGATC
CATATCGTTGCTTGGCAGTCAGCCAGTCGGAATCCAGCTTGGGACCCAGGAAGTCCAATCGTCAGATATT
GTACTCAAGCCTGGTCACGGCAGCGTACCGATCTGTTTAAACCTAGATATTGATAGTCTGATCGGTCAAC
GTATAATCGAGTCCTAGCTTTTGCAAACATCTATCAAGAGACAGGATCAGCAGGAGGCTTTCGCATGAGT
ATTCAACATTTCCGTGTCGCCCTTATTCCCTTTTTTGCGGCATTTTGCCTTCCTGTTTTTGCTCACCCAG
AAACGCTGGTGAAAGTAAAAGATGCTGAAGATCAGTTGGGTGCGCGAGTGGGTTACATCGAACTGGATCT
CAACAGCGGTAAGATCCTTGAGAGTTTTCGCCCCGAAGAACGCTTTCCAATGATGAGCACTTTTAAAGTT
CTGCTATGTGGCGCGGTATTATCCCGTATTGACGCCGGGCAAGAGCAACTCGGTCGCCGCATACACTATT
CTCAGAATGACTTGGTTGAGTATTCACCAGTCACAGAAAAGCATCTTACGGATGGCATGACAGTAAGAGA
ATTATGCAGTGCTGCCATAACCATGAGTGATAACACTGCGGCCAACTTACTTCTGACAACGATTGGAGGA
CCGAAGGAGCTAACCGCTTTTTTGCACAACATGGGGGATCATGTAACTCGCCTTGATCGTTGGGAACCGG
AGCTGAATGAAGCCATACCAAACGACGAGCGTGACACCACGATGCCTGTAGCAATGGCAACAACCTTGCG
TAAACTATTAACTGGCGAACTACTTACTCTAGCTTCCCGGCAACAGTTGATAGACTGGATGGAGGCGGAT
AAAGTTGCAGGACCACTTCTGCGCTCGGCCCTTCCGGCTGGCTGGTTTATTGCTGATAAATCTGGAGCCG
GTGAGCGTGGGTCTCGCGGTATCATTGCAGCACTGGGGCCAGATGGTAAGCCCTCCCGTATCGTAGTTAT
CTACACGACGGGGAGTCAGGCAACTATGGATGAACGAAATAGACAGATCGCTGAGATAGGTGCCTCACTG
ATTAAGCATTGGTAACCGATTCTAGGTGCATTGGCGCAGAAAAAAATGCCTGATGCGACGCTGCGCGTCT
TATACTCCCACATATGCCAGATTCAGCAACGGATACGGCTTCCCCAACTTGCCCACTTCCATACGTGTCC
TCCTTACCAGAAATTTATCCTTAAGATCGTTTAAACTCGACTCTGGCTCTATCGAATCTCCGTCGTTTCG
AGCTTACGCGAACAGCCGTGGCGCTCATTTGCTCGTCGGGCATCGAATCTCGTCAGCTATCGTCAGCTTA
CCTTTTTGGCAGCGATCGCGGCTCCCGACATCTTGGACCATTAGCTCCACAGGTATCTTCTTCCCTCTAG
TGGTCATAACAGCAGCTTCAGCTACCTCTCAATTCAAAAAACCCCTCAAGACCCGTTTAGAGGCCCCAAG
GGGTTATGCTATCAATCGTTGCGTTACACACACAAAAAACCAACACACATCCATCTTCGATGGATAGCGA
TTTTATTATCTAACTGCTGATCGAGTGTAGCCAGATCTAGTAATCAATTACGGGGTCATTAGTTCATAGC
CCATATATGGAGTTCCGCGTTACATAACTTACGGTAAATGGCCCGCCTGGCTGACCGCCCAACGACCCCC
GCCCATTGACGTCAATAATGACGTATGTTCCCATAGTAACGCCAATAGGGACTTTCCATTGACGTCAATG
GGTGGAGTATTTACGGTAAACTGCCCACTTGGCAGTACATCAAGTGTATCATATGCCAAGTACGCCCCCT
ATTGACGTCAATGACGGTAAATGGCCCGCCTGGCATTATGCCCAGTACATGACCTTATGGGACTTTCCTA
CTTGGCAGTACATCTACGTATTAGTCATCGCTATTACCATGCTGATGCGGTTTTGGCAGTACATCAATGG
GCGTGGATAGCGGTTTGACTCACGGGGATTTCCAAGTCTCCACCCCATTGACGTCAATGGGAGTTTGTTT
TGGCACCAAAATCAACGGGACTTTCCAAAATGTCGTAACAACTCCGCCCCATTGACGCAAATGGGCGGTA
GGCGTGTACGGTGGGAGGTCTATATAAGCAGAGCTGGTTTAGTGAACCGTCAGATCAGATCTTTGTCGAT
CCTACCATCCACTCGACACACCCGCCAGCGGCCGC
Features (pLannotate 1.2.2; 21 found; start..end, strand, type, name):
    479..556     +  CDS            MYLK2 (fragment): MYLK2_HUMAN - Experimental evidence at protein level: Swiss-Prot protein existence level 1. Implicated in the level of global muscle contraction and cardiac function. Phosphorylates a specific serine in the N-terminus of a myosin light chain. From Homo sapiens (Human).
    638..988     +  CDS            spa (fragment): SPA_STAAU - Experimental evidence at protein level: Swiss-Prot protein existence level 1. Plays a role in the inhibition of the host innate and adaptive immune responses. Possesses five immunoglobulin-binding domains that capture both the fragment crystallizable region (Fc region) and the Fab region (part of Ig that identifies antigen) of immunoglobulins (By similarity). In turn, Staphylococcus aureus is protected from phagocytic killing via inhibition of Ig Fc region. In addition, the host elicited B-cell response is prevented due to a decrease of antibody-secreting cell proliferation that en
   1069..1190    -  polyA_signal   SV40 poly(A) signal: SV40 polyadenylation signal
   1213..1282    -  CDS            large T antigen (fragment): large T antigen from SV40 (simian virus 40)
   1305..1351    +  terminator     T7 terminator: transcription terminator for bacteriophage T7 RNA polymerase
   1381..1517    +  terminator     rrnG terminator: transcription terminator from the E. coli ribosomal RNA rrnG operon (Albrechtsen et al., 1991)
   1562..1633    +  misc_feature   3' β-globin insulator: insulator downstream of the human β-globin locus (Farrell et al., 2002)
   1859..2447    -  rep_origin     ori: high-copy-number ColE1/pMB1/pBR322/pUC origin of replication
   2619..2683    -  CDS            bla(M) (fragment): β-lactamase lacking the signal sequence; bla(M); allows cytosolic expression of β-lactamase
   2947..4156    +  promoter       UbC promoter: human ubiquitin C promoter
   4166..5187    +  CDS            HygR (fragment): hygromycin B phosphotransferase confers resistance to hygromycin
   5215..5263    +  polyA_signal   poly(A) signal: synthetic polyadenylation signal
   5529..6389    +  CDS            AmpR: β-lactamase; bla; confers resistance to ampicillin, carbenicillin, and related antibiotics
   6402..6538    +  terminator     rrnG terminator: transcription terminator from the E. coli ribosomal RNA rrnG operon (Albrechtsen et al., 1991)
   6683..6754    +  misc_feature   5' β-globin insulator: insulator upstream of the human β-globin locus (Farrell et al., 2002)
   6759..6805    -  terminator     T7 terminator: transcription terminator for bacteriophage T7 RNA polymerase
   6823..6871    -  polyA_signal   poly(A) signal: synthetic polyadenylation signal
   6952..7255    +  enhancer       CMV enhancer: human cytomegalovirus immediate early enhancer
   7328..7345    -  promoter       CMV promoter (fragment): human cytomegalovirus (CMV) immediate early promoter
   7408..7459    +  promoter       CMVd2 promoter: truncated human cytomegalovirus (CMV) immediate early promoter that yields moderately reduced expression relative to the full-length promoter
   7525..424     +  CDS            R1A_SARS2 (fragment) (across the origin) (sequence partly withheld): Experimental evidence at protein level: Swiss-Prot protein existence level 1. [Non-structural protein 10]: Plays a pivotal role in viral transcription by stimulating both nsp14 3'-5' exoribonuclease and nsp16 2'-O-methyltransferase activities. Therefore plays an essential role in viral mRNAs cap methylation. From Severe acute respiratory syndrome coronavirus 2 (2019-nCoV) (SARS-CoV-2).
