[The description below was written by a language model from this plasmid's Addgene catalogue record and pLannotate feature annotations shown in this document.]
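Description:
pGBW-m4134049 is a mammalian expression plasmid that produces SARS-CoV-2 non-structural protein 10 (nsp10), built in the pTwist_CMV_Hygro_6 backbone. In bacteria it is maintained at high copy through a ColE1/pUC-type origin and selected with ampicillin via a full-length β-lactamase gene. For selection in mammalian cells it carries a separate cassette in which the human ubiquitin C promoter drives hygromycin B phosphotransferase, followed by a synthetic polyadenylation signal. The expression unit is bracketed by short β-globin insulator elements and by bacterial and T7 terminators plus an upstream synthetic poly(A) signal. These presumably limit transcriptional read-through between the plasmid's modules.

The payload is the wild-type nsp10 coding region, a roughly 0.4 kb segment of the ORF1ab polyprotein, which spans the numbering origin of the annotated sequence. It lies downstream of the CMV immediate-early enhancer and promoter and is terminated by an SV40 polyadenylation signal. The catalogue lists a C-terminal, backbone-encoded tag described as a cleavable TEV site plus "TapTag". The feature table is consistent with this. Directly after nsp10 it detects a fragment matching myosin light chain kinase 2, which probably corresponds to a calmodulin-binding peptide, followed by immunoglobulin-binding domains of Staphylococcus aureus protein A. This is the layout of a classical tandem affinity purification tag, although the TEV site itself is not separately annotated.

nsp10 is a cofactor that stimulates the nsp14 exoribonuclease and nsp16 2'-O-methyltransferase activities involved in viral RNA capping. The construct suits transient or hygromycin-selected stable expression of tagged nsp10 in mammalian cells, for example for affinity purification or interaction studies. The record states its purpose only as mammalian expression.
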