Addgene plasmid #152608: pGBW-m4134049
Purpose: Mammalian expression plasmid for SARS-CoV-2 nsp10
Depositing lab: Ginkgo Bioworks & Benjie Chen. Depositing organization: Ginkgo Bioworks.
Backbone
  Vector backbone: pTwist_CMV_Hygro_6
  Backbone size w/o insert (bp): 6525
  Vector type: Mammalian Expression
  Selectable markers: Hygromycin
Growth in bacteria
  Bacterial resistance: Ampicillin, 100 μg/mL
  Growth temperature: 37°C
  Growth strain: DH5alpha
  Copy number: High Copy
Gene/Insert
  Gene/Insert name: SARS-CoV-2 nsp10
  Species: Severe acute respiratory syndrome coronavirus 2
  Insert size (bp): 416
  Mutation: wt
  Entrez Gene: ORF1ab (a.k.a. GU280_gp01)
  Promoter: CMV
  Tag / fusion protein: Cleavable TEV;TapTag (C terminal on backbone)
  Cloning method: Unknown
Resource information
  A portion of this plasmid was derived from a plasmid made by: GinkgoBioworks
Depositor comments: NCBI reference sequence: YP_009725306.1
How to cite: pGBW-m4134049 was a gift from Ginkgo Bioworks & Benjie Chen (Addgene plasmid # 152608 ; http://n2t.net/addgene:152608 ; RRID:Addgene_152608)
